>Addgene plasmid #61847 | pcDNA5/FRT/TO SBBP-CDK1 WT (2007) | addgene partial sequence | sequence record 103904 | CMV-F 5'-CGCAAATGGGCGGTAGGCGTG-3'
CTATATAAGCAGAGCTCTCCCTATCAGTGATAGAGATCTCCCTATCAGTGATAGAGATCGTCGACGAGCT
CGTTTAGTGAACCGTCAGATCGCCTGGAGACGCCATCCACGCTGTTTTGACCTCCATAGAAGACACCGGG
ACCGATCCAGCCTCCGGACTCTAGCGTTTAAACTTAAGCTTATGGACGAAAAAACCACCGGTTGGCGTGG
TGGTCACGTTGTTGAAGGTCTGGCTGGTGAACTGGAACAGCTGCGTGCTCGTCTGGAACACCACCCGCAG
GGTCAGCGTGAACCCGGGGGTACCGAGCTCGGATCCATGGAAGATTATACCAAAATAGAGAAAATTGGAG
AAGGTACCTATGGAGTTGTGTATAAGGGTAGACACAAAACTACAGGTCAAGTGGTAGCCATGAAAAAAAT
CAGACTAGAAAGTGAAGAGGAAGGGGTTCCTAGTACTGCAATTCGGGAAATTTCTCTATTAAAGGAACTT
CGTCATCCAAATATAGTCAGTCTTCAGGATGTGCTTATGCAGGATTCCAGGTTATATCTCATCTTTGAGT
TTCTTTCCATGGATCTGAAGAAATACTTGGATTCTATCCCTCCTGGTCAGTACATGGATTCTTCACTTGT
TAAGAGTTATTTATACCAAATCCTACAGGGGATTGTGTTTTGTCACTCTAGAAGAGTTCTTCACAGAGAC
TTAAAACCTCAAAATCTCTTGATTGATGACAAAGGAACAATTAAACTGGCTGATTTTGGCCTTGCCAGAG
CTTTTGGAATACCTATCAGAGTATATACACATGAGGTAGTAACACTCTGGTACAGATCTCCAGAAGTATT
GCTGGGGTCAGCTCGTTACTCAACTCCAGTTGACATTTGGAGTATAGGCACCATATTTGCTGAACTAGCA
ACTAAGAAACCACTTTTCCATGGGGATTCAGAAATTGATCAACTCTTCAGGATTTTCAGAGCTTTGGGCA
CTCCCAATAATGAAGTGTGGCCAGAAGTGGAATCTTTACAGGACTATAAGAATACATTTCCCAAATGGAA
A
