>Addgene plasmid #61847 | pcDNA5/FRT/TO SBBP-CDK1 WT (2007) | addgene partial sequence | sequence record 104309 | BGH-rev 5'-TAGAAGGCACAGTCGAGG-3'
GTTTAAACGGGCCCTCTAGACTCGAGCGGCCGCCACTGTGCTGGATATCCTACATCTTCTTAATCTGATT
GTCCAAATCATTAAAATATGGATGATTCAGTGCCATTTTGCCAGAAATTCGTTTGGCTGGATCATAGATT
AACATTTTCGAGAGCAAATCCAAGCCATTTTCATCCAAGTTTTTGACATGGGATGCTAGGCTTCCTGGTT
TCCATTTGGGAAATGTATTCTTATAGTCCTGTAAAGATTCCACTTCTGGCCACACTTCATTATTGGGAGT
GCCCAAAGCTCTGAAAATCCTGAAGAGTTGATCAATTTCTGAATCCCCATGGAAAAGTGGTTTCTTAGTT
GCTAGTTCAGCAAATATGGTGCCTATACTCCAAATGTCAACTGGAGTTGAGTAACGAGCTGACCCCAGCA
ATACTTCTGGAGATCTGTACCAGAGTGTTACTACCTCATGTGTATATACTCTGATAGGTATTCCAAAAGC
TCTGGCAAGGCCAAAATCAGCCAGTTTAATTGTTCCTTTGTCATCAATCAAGAGATTTTGAGGTTTTAAG
TCTCTGTGAAGAACTCTTCTAGAGTGACAAAACACAATCCCCTGTAGGATTTGGTATAAATAACTCTTAA
CAAGTGAAGAATCCATGTACTGACCAGGAGGGATAGAATCCAAGTATTTCTTCAGATCCATGGAAAGAAA
CTCAAAGATGAGATATAACCTGGAATCCTGCATAAGCACATCCTGAAGACTGACTATATTTGGATGACGA
AGTTCCTTTAATAGAGAAATTTCCCGAATTGCAGTACTAGGAACCCCTTCCTCTTCACTTTCTAGTCTGA
TTTTT
