[The description below was written by a language model from this plasmid's Addgene catalogue record.]
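Description:
pcDNA5/FRT/TO SBBP-CDK1 WT (2007) is a mammalian expression plasmid built on the pcDNA5/FRT/TO backbone and carrying wild-type human CDK1 (also known as CDC2 or p34cdc2), the cyclin-dependent kinase that drives entry into mitosis. The coding sequence was inserted by restriction cloning between BamHI and EcoRV sites, both of which remain intact, and is expressed from a CMV promoter. An SBP (streptavidin-binding peptide) tag is fused to the N terminus of CDK1, allowing the protein and its associated partners to be captured on streptavidin resin. In bacteria the plasmid is maintained at high copy number under ampicillin selection.

No feature table is provided, so the details of the backbone can only be described from general knowledge of this vector family. pcDNA5/FRT/TO vectors normally place tetracycline operator sequences downstream of the CMV promoter, so that expression is repressed in cells producing the Tet repressor and induced by tetracycline or doxycycline. They also carry an FRT site that permits Flp recombinase-mediated integration at a single defined genomic locus in compatible host cell lines, with hygromycin resistance gained on correct integration. This arrangement is commonly used to generate isogenic stable lines with inducible, near-uniform transgene expression, although the record does not say whether this plasmid was used that way or by transient transfection.

The stated purpose is mammalian expression of wild-type CDK1 for immunoprecipitation-type experiments, consistent with using the SBP tag for affinity pull-down of CDK1 complexes. The "WT" designation suggests it may serve as a reference alongside mutant versions, but the record does not describe any.
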