Addgene plasmid #61847: pcDNA5/FRT/TO SBBP-CDK1 WT (2007)
Purpose: mammalian expression of CDK1 WT, used for Ips
Depositing lab: Jonathon Pines. Depositing organization: Gurdon Institute.
Backbone
  Vector backbone: pcDNA5/FRT/TO
  Backbone manufacturer: uknown
  Vector type: Mammalian Expression
Growth in bacteria
  Bacterial resistance: Ampicillin, 100 μg/mL
  Growth temperature: 37°C
  Growth strain: DH5alpha
  Copy number: High Copy
Gene/Insert
  Gene/Insert name: CDK1
  Species: H. sapiens (human)
  Entrez Gene: CDK1 (a.k.a. CDC2, CDC28A, P34CDC2)
  Promoter: CMV
  Tag / fusion protein: SBP (N terminal on insert)
  Cloning method: Restriction Enzyme; 5′ cloning site BamHI (not destroyed); 3′ cloning site EcoRV (not destroyed)
  Sequencing primers: 5′ CMV-F
Terms and licenses: Academic/Nonprofit Terms; Industry Terms: Not Available to Industry
How to cite: pcDNA5/FRT/TO SBBP-CDK1 WT (2007) was a gift from Jonathon Pines (Addgene plasmid # 61847 ; http://n2t.net/addgene:61847 ; RRID:Addgene_61847)
